Addgene plasmid #140206: pLentiCrispr-V2-mOrange (V2mO)
Purpose: (Empty Backbone) Lenti Crispr/Cas9 with mOrange fluorescent marker
Depositing lab: Jaffer Ajani. Depositing organization: University of Texas MD Anderson Cancer Center. Publication: An improved strategy for CRISPR/Cas9 gene knockout and subsequent wildtype and mutant gene rescue. Jin J, Xu Y, Huo L, Ma L, Scott AW, Pizzi MP, Li Y, Wang Y, Yao X, Song S, Ajani JA. PLoS One. 2020 Feb 13;15(2):e0228910. doi: 10.1371/journal.pone.0228910. eCollection 2020. PubMed 32053639.
Backbone
  Vector backbone: pLentiCrispr-V2-mOrange (V2mO)
  Backbone manufacturer: MIT
  Modifications to backbone: Inserted mOrange into pLentiCrisprV2 to make V2mO.
  Vector type: Mammalian Expression, Lentiviral, CRISPR
  Promoter: pELF1a
  Selectable markers: Puromycin ; mOrange flurescent marker
Growth in bacteria
  Bacterial resistance: Ampicillin, 100 μg/mL
  Growth temperature: 37°C
  Growth strain: NEB Stable
  Growth instructions: Stabl2, Stabl3
  Copy number: High Copy
Gene/Insert
  Cloning method: Restriction Enzyme
Terms and licenses: Academic/Nonprofit Terms; Industry Terms: Not Available to Industry
Depositor comments: Lenti Crispr/Cas9 V2 with mOrange fluorescent marker, to make lentiviral production visible and target cell transduction visible with mOrange. The cloning method for inserting a guide RNA (gRNA) is: BsmB1.
How to cite: pLentiCrispr-V2-mOrange (V2mO) was a gift from Jaffer Ajani (Addgene plasmid # 140206 ; http://n2t.net/addgene:140206 ; RRID:Addgene_140206)
