[The description below was written by a language model from this plasmid's Addgene catalogue record and pLannotate feature annotations shown in this document.]
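Description:
pLentiCrispr-V2-mOrange (V2mO) is an empty-backbone, single-vector lentiviral CRISPR/Cas9 plasmid made by inserting the orange fluorescent protein mOrange into pLentiCRISPRv2. It is propagated in E. coli as a high-copy plasmid through a ColE1/pUC-type origin with ampicillin selection (AmpR). Recombination-deficient strains are recommended, as is usual for LTR-containing vectors. The backbone also carries an f1 origin and an SV40/EM7-driven BleoR cassette with an SV40 poly(A), which lies outside the LTRs and so is not packaged into virus.

The viral portion has a third-generation, self-inactivating layout. A CMV enhancer/promoter fused to a truncated HIV-1 5' LTR drives genomic RNA production in packaging cells. It is followed by the Ψ packaging signal, a partial gag sequence, the RRE for Rev-dependent export, cPPT/CTS, and finally a WPRE and a ΔU3 3' LTR with a bGH poly(A) signal downstream. Within this frame, a human U6 Pol III promoter sits upstream of a filler region of nearly 2 kb and the S. pyogenes gRNA scaffold. The annotation software matched part of the filler to a bacterial deoC gene. Guide oligonucleotides are cloned with BsmBI, presumably replacing the filler. An EF-1α core promoter then precedes S. pyogenes Cas9, mOrange and puromycin N-acetyltransferase in the same orientation, which suggests a single transcription unit, although the feature table does not annotate the linking elements between these coding sequences.

According to the depositor, the mOrange marker makes both lentivirus production in packaging cells and transduction of target cells visible. Puromycin allows selection of transduced mammalian cells. The vector is intended for Cas9-mediated gene knockout.
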