Features (pLannotate 1.2.2; 35 found; start..end, strand, type, name):
     31..83      -  misc_feature   bom (fragment): basis of mobility region from pBR322
    238..617     +  enhancer       CMV enhancer: human cytomegalovirus immediate early enhancer
    618..817     +  promoter       CMV promoter: human cytomegalovirus (CMV) immediate early promoter
    835..1015    +  LTR            5' LTR (truncated): truncated 5' long terminal repeat (LTR) from HIV-1
   1062..1187    +  misc_feature   HIV-1 Ψ: packaging signal of human immunodeficiency virus type 1
   1171..1534    +  CDS            HIV-1 gag (fragment): gag protein from human immunodeficiency virus 1; gag
   1680..1913    +  misc_feature   RRE: The Rev response element (RRE) of HIV-1 allows for Rev-dependent mRNA export from the nucleus to the cytoplasm.
   2290..2390    +  CDS            Rev (fragment): human immunodeficiency virus 1 (HIV-1) Rev protein; rev; enhances nuclear export of unspliced and incompletely spliced viral mRNAs
   2440..2557    +  misc_feature   cPPT/CTS: central polypurine tract and central termination sequence of HIV-1
   2608..2848    +  promoter       U6 promoter: RNA polymerase III promoter for human U6 snRNA
   3034..3693    -  CDS            deoC1: DEOC1_STAAN - Also known as dra. Experimental evidence at protein level: Swiss-Prot protein existence level 1. Catalyzes a reversible aldol reaction between acetaldehyde and D-glyceraldehyde 3-phosphate to generate 2-deoxy-D-ribose 5- phosphate. From Staphylococcus aureus (strain N315).
   4738..4813    +  misc_RNA       gRNA scaffold: guide RNA scaffold for the Streptococcus pyogenes CRISPR/Cas9 system
   4831..4849    +  CDS            small t antigen (fragment): SV40 (simian virus 40) small t antigen
   4875..5086    +  promoter       EF-1α core promoter: core promoter for human elongation factor EF-1α
   5111..9214    +  CDS            Cas9: Cas9 (Csn1) endonuclease from the Streptococcus pyogenes Type II CRISPR/Cas system generates RNA-guided double strand breaks in DNA
   9353..10060   +  CDS            mOrange: mOrange is a basic (constitutively fluorescent) orange fluorescent protein published in 2004, derived from Discosoma sp.. It has high acid sensitivity.
  10115..10711   +  CDS            PuroR (fragment): puromycin N-acetyltransferase; pac from Streptomyces; confers resistance to puromycin
  10727..11315   +  misc_feature   WPRE: woodchuck hepatitis virus posttranscriptional regulatory element
  11366..11385   +  misc_feature   cPPT/CTS (fragment): central polypurine tract and central termination sequence of HIV-1
  11387..11620   +  LTR            3' LTR (ΔU3): self-inactivating 3' long terminal repeat (LTR) from HIV-1
  11652..11876   +  polyA_signal   bGH poly(A) signal: bovine growth hormone polyadenylation signal
  11880..11901   +  promoter       SV40 promoter (fragment): SV40 enhancer and early promoter
  11922..12350   +  rep_origin     f1 ori (sequence partly withheld): f1 bacteriophage origin of replication; arrow indicates direction of (+) strand synthesis
  12364..12693   +  promoter       SV40 promoter: SV40 enhancer and early promoter
  12741..12788   +  promoter       EM7 promoter: synthetic bacterial promoter&nbsp
  12807..13181   +  CDS            BleoR: antibiotic-binding protein; Sh ble from Streptoalloteichus hindustanus; confers resistance to bleomycin, phleomycin, and Zeocin™
  13191..13316   +  CDS            ble (fragment): BLE_KLEPN - Experimental evidence at protein level: Swiss-Prot protein existence level 1. Binding protein with a strong affinity to the bleomycin family of antibiotics. Binds to CL990; an antimitotic-antibiotic compound. From Klebsiella pneumoniae.
  13311..13432   +  polyA_signal   SV40 poly(A) signal: SV40 polyadenylation signal
  13503..13525   -  protein_bind   lac operator (fragment): The lac repressor binds to the lac operator to inhibit transcription in E. coli. This inhibition can be relieved by adding lactose or isopropyl-β-D-thiogalactopyranoside (IPTG). lac repressor encoded by lacI
  13529..13559   -  promoter       lac promoter: promoter for the E. coli lac operon
  13574..13595   -  protein_bind   CAP binding site: CAP binding activates transcription in the presence of cAMP. E. coli catabolite activator protein
  13608..13700   -  CDS            lacI (fragment): lac repressor; lacI; The lac repressor binds to the lac operator to inhibit transcription in E. coli. This inhibition can be relieved by adding lactose or isopropyl-β-D-thiogalactopyranoside (IPTG).
  13883..14471   -  rep_origin     ori: high-copy-number ColE1/pMB1/pBR322/pUC origin of replication
  14642..15502   -  CDS            AmpR: β-lactamase; bla; confers resistance to ampicillin, carbenicillin, and related antibiotics
  15503..15607   -  promoter       AmpR promoter: bla
>Addgene plasmid #140206 | pLentiCrispr-V2-mOrange (V2mO) | addgene full sequence | sequence record 275159 | Addgene NGS Result
GTCGACGGATCGGGAGATCTCCCGATCCCCTATGGTGCACTCTCAGTACAATCTGCTCTGATGCCGCATA
GTTAAGCCAGTATCTGCTCCCTGCTTGTGTGTTGGAGGTCGCTGAGTAGTGCGCGAGCAAAATTTAAGCT
ACAACAAGGCAAGGCTTGACCGACAATTGCATGAAGAATCTGCTTAGGGTTAGGCGTTTTGCGCTGCTTC
GCGATGTACGGGCCAGATATACGCGTTGACATTGATTATTGACTAGTTATTAATAGTAATCAATTACGGG
GTCATTAGTTCATAGCCCATATATGGAGTTCCGCGTTACATAACTTACGGTAAATGGCCCGCCTGGCTGA
CCGCCCAACGACCCCCGCCCATTGACGTCAATAATGACGTATGTTCCCATAGTAACGCCAATAGGGACTT
TCCATTGACGTCAATGGGTGGAGTATTTACGGTAAACTGCCCACTTGGCAGTACATCAAGTGTATCATAT
GCCAAGTACGCCCCCTATTGACGTCAATGACGGTAAATGGCCCGCCTGGCATTATGCCCAGTACATGACC
TTATGGGACTTTCCTACTTGGCAGTACATCTACGTATTAGTCATCGCTATTACCATGGTGATGCGGTTTT
GGCAGTACATCAATGGGCGTGGATAGCGGTTTGACTCACGGGGATTTCCAAGTCTCCACCCCATTGACGT
CAATGGGAGTTTGTTTTGGCACCAAAATCAACGGGACTTTCCAAAATGTCGTAACAACTCCGCCCCATTG
ACGCAAATGGGCGGTAGGCGTGTACGGTGGGAGGTCTATATAAGCAGCGCGTTTTGCCTGTACTGGGTCT
CTCTGGTTAGACCAGATCTGAGCCTGGGAGCTCTCTGGCTAACTAGGGAACCCACTGCTTAAGCCTCAAT
AAAGCTTGCCTTGAGTGCTTCAAGTAGTGTGTGCCCGTCTGTTGTGTGACTCTGGTAACTAGAGATCCCT
CAGACCCTTTTAGTCAGTGTGGAAAATCTCTAGCAGTGGCGCCCGAACAGGGACTTGAAAGCGAAAGGGA
AACCAGAGGAGCTCTCTCGACGCAGGACTCGGCTTGCTGAAGCGCGCACGGCAAGAGGCGAGGGGCGGCG
ACTGGTGAGTACGCCAAAAATTTTGACTAGCGGAGGCTAGAAGGAGAGAGATGGGTGCGAGAGCGTCAGT
ATTAAGCGGGGGAGAATTAGATCGCGATGGGAAAAAATTCGGTTAAGGCCAGGGGGAAAGAAAAAATATA
AATTAAAACATATAGTATGGGCAAGCAGGGAGCTAGAACGATTCGCAGTTAATCCTGGCCTGTTAGAAAC
ATCAGAAGGCTGTAGACAAATACTGGGACAGCTACAACCATCCCTTCAGACAGGATCAGAAGAACTTAGA
TCATTATATAATACAGTAGCAACCCTCTATTGTGTGCATCAAAGGATAGAGATAAAAGACACCAAGGAAG
CTTTAGACAAGATAGAGGAAGAGCAAAACAAAAGTAAGACCACCGCACAGCAAGCGGCCGCTGATCTTCA
GACCTGGAGGAGGAGATATGAGGGACAATTGGAGAAGTGAATTATATAAATATAAAGTAGTAAAAATTGA
ACCATTAGGAGTAGCACCCACCAAGGCAAAGAGAAGAGTGGTGCAGAGAGAAAAAAGAGCAGTGGGAATA
GGAGCTTTGTTCCTTGGGTTCTTGGGAGCAGCAGGAAGCACTATGGGCGCAGCGTCAATGACGCTGACGG
TACAGGCCAGACAATTATTGTCTGGTATAGTGCAGCAGCAGAACAATTTGCTGAGGGCTATTGAGGCGCA
ACAGCATCTGTTGCAACTCACAGTCTGGGGCATCAAGCAGCTCCAGGCAAGAATCCTGGCTGTGGAAAGA
TACCTAAAGGATCAACAGCTCCTGGGGATTTGGGGTTGCTCTGGAAAACTCATTTGCACCACTGCTGTGC
CTTGGAATGCTAGTTGGAGTAATAAATCTCTGGAACAGATTTGGAATCACACGACCTGGATGGAGTGGGA
CAGAGAAATTAACAATTACACAAGCTTAATACACTCCTTAATTGAAGAATCGCAAAACCAGCAAGAAAAG
AATGAACAAGAATTATTGGAATTAGATAAATGGGCAAGTTTGTGGAATTGGTTTAACATAACAAATTGGC
TGTGGTATATAAAATTATTCATAATGATAGTAGGAGGCTTGGTAGGTTTAAGAATAGTTTTTGCTGTACT
TTCTATAGTGAATAGAGTTAGGCAGGGATATTCACCATTATCGTTTCAGACCCACCTCCCAACCCCGAGG
GGACCCGACAGGCCCGAAGGAATAGAAGAAGAAGGTGGAGAGAGAGACAGAGACAGATCCATTCGATTAG
TGAACGGATCGGCACTGCGTGCGCCAATTCTGCAGACAAATGGCAGTATTCATCCACAATTTTAAAAGAA
AAGGGGGGATTGGGGGGTACAGTGCAGGGGAAAGAATAGTAGACATAATAGCAACAGACATACAAACTAA
AGAATTACAAAAACAAATTACAAAAATTCAAAATTTTCGGGTTTATTACAGGGACAGCAGAGATCCAGTT
TGGTTAATTAAGGTACCGAGGGCCTATTTCCCATGATTCCTTCATATTTGCATATACGATACAAGGCTGT
TAGAGAGATAATTAGAATTAATTTGACTGTAAACACAAAGATATTAGTACAAAATACGTGACGTAGAAAG
TAATAATTTCTTGGGTAGTTTGCAGTTTTAAAATTATGTTTTAAAATGGACTATCATATGCTTACCGTAA
CTTGAAAGTATTTCGATTTCTTGGCTTTATATATCTTGTGGAAAGGACGAAACACCGGAGACGGTTGTAA
ATGAGCACACAAAATACACATGCTAAAATATTATATTCTATGACCTTTATAAAATCAACCAAAATCTTCT
TTTTAATAACTTTAGTATCAATAATTAGAATTTTTATGTTCCTTTTTGCAAACTTTTAATAAAAATGAGC
AAAATAAAAAAACGCTAGTTTTAGTAACTCGCGTTGTTTTCTTCACCTTTAATAATAGCTACTCCACCAC
TTGTTCCTAAGCGGTCAGCTCCTGCTTCAATCATTTTTTGAGCATCTTCAAATGTTCTAACTCCACCAGC
TGCTTTAACTAAAGCATTGTCTTTAACAACTGACTTCATTAGTTTAACATCTTCAAATGTTGCACCTGAT
TTTGAAAATCCTGTTGATGTTTTAACAAATTCTAATCCAGCTTCAACAGCTATTTCACAAGCTTTCATGA
TTTCTTCTTTTGTTAATAAACAATTTTCCATAATACATTTAACAACATGTGATCCAGCTGCTTTTTTTAC
AGCTTTCATGTCTTCTAAAACTAATTCATAATTTTTGTCTTTTAATGCACCAATATTTAATACCATATCA
ATTTCTGTTGCACCATCTTTAATTGCTTCAGAAACTTCGAATGCTTTTGTAGCTGTTGTGCATGCACCTA
GAGGAAAACCTACAACATTTGTTATTCCTACATTTGTGCCTTTTAATAATTCTTTACAATAGCTTGTTCA
ATATGAATTAACACAAACTGTTGCAAAATCAAATTCAATTGCTTCATCACATAATTGTTTAATTTCAGCT
TTCGTAGCATCTTGTTTTAATAATGTGTGATCTATATATTTGTTTAGTTTCATTTTTTCTCCTATATATT
CATTTTTAATTTTAATTCTTTAATAATTTCGTCTACTTTAACTTTAGCGTTTTGAACAGATTCACCAACA
CCTATAAAATAAATTTTTAGTTTAGGTTCAGTTCCACTTGGGCGAACAGCAAATCATGACTTATCTTCTA
AATAAAATTTTAGTAAGTCTTGTCCTGGCATATTATACATTCCATCGATGTAGTCTTCAACATTAACAAC
TTTAAGTCCAGCAATTTGAGTTAAGGGTGTTGCTCTCAATGATTTCATTAATGGTTCAATTTTTAATTTC
TTTTCTTCTGGTTTAAAATTCAAGTTTAAAGTGAAAGTGTAATATGCACCCATTTCTTTAAATAAATCTT
CTAAATAGTCTACTAATGTTTTATTTTGTTTTTTATAAAATCAAGCAGCCTCTGCTATTAATATAGAAGC
TTGTATTCCATCTTTATCTCTAGCTGAGTCATCAATTACATATCCATAACTTTCTTCATAAGCAAAAACA
AAATTTAATCCGTTATCTTCTTCTTTAGCAATTTCTCTACCCATTCATTTAAATCCAGTTAAAGTTTTTA
CAATATTAACTCCATATTTTTCATGAGCGATTCTATCACCCAAATCACTTGTTACAAAACTTGAATATAG
AGCCGGATTTTTTGGAATGCTATTTAAGCGTTTTAGATTTGATAATTTTCAATCAATTAAAATTGGTCCT
GTTTGATTTCCATCTAATCTTACAAAATGACCATCATGTTTTATTGCCATTCCAAATCTGTCAGCATCTG
GGTCATTCATAATAATAATATCTGCATCATGTTTAATACCATATTCAAGCGGTATTTTTCATGCAGGATC
AAATTCTGGATTTGGATTTACAACATTTTTAAATGTTTCATCTTCAAATGCATGCTCTTCAACCTCAATA
ACGTTATATCCTGATTCACGTAATATTTTTGGGGTAAATTTAGTTCCTGTTCCATTAACTGCGCTAAAAA
TAATTTTTAAATCTTTTTTAGCTTCTTGCTCTTTTTTGTACGTCTCTGTTTTAGAGCTAGAAATAGCAAG
TTAAAATAAGGCTAGTCCGTTATCAACTTGAAAAAGTGGCACCGAGTCGGTGCTTTTTTGAATTCGCTAG
CTAGGTCTTGAAAGGAGTGGGAATTGGCTCCGGTGCCCGTCAGTGGGCAGAGCGCACATCGCCCACAGTC
CCCGAGAAGTTGGGGGGAGGGGTCGGCAATTGATCCGGTGCCTAGAGAAGGTGGCGCGGGGTAAACTGGG
AAAGTGATGTCGTGTACTGGCTCCGCCTTTTTCCCGAGGGTGGGGGAGAACCGTATATAAGTGCAGTAGT
CGCCGTGAACGTTCTTTTTCGCAACGGGTTTGCCGCCAGAACACAGGACCGGTTCTAGAGCGCTGCCACC
ATGGACAAGAAGTACAGCATCGGCCTGGACATCGGCACCAACTCTGTGGGCTGGGCCGTGATCACCGACG
AGTACAAGGTGCCCAGCAAGAAATTCAAGGTGCTGGGCAACACCGACCGGCACAGCATCAAGAAGAACCT
GATCGGAGCCCTGCTGTTCGACAGCGGCGAAACAGCCGAGGCCACCCGGCTGAAGAGAACCGCCAGAAGA
AGATACACCAGACGGAAGAACCGGATCTGCTATCTGCAAGAGATCTTCAGCAACGAGATGGCCAAGGTGG
ACGACAGCTTCTTCCACAGACTGGAAGAGTCCTTCCTGGTGGAAGAGGATAAGAAGCACGAGCGGCACCC
CATCTTCGGCAACATCGTGGACGAGGTGGCCTACCACGAGAAGTACCCCACCATCTACCACCTGAGAAAG
AAACTGGTGGACAGCACCGACAAGGCCGACCTGCGGCTGATCTATCTGGCCCTGGCCCACATGATCAAGT
TCCGGGGCCACTTCCTGATCGAGGGCGACCTGAACCCCGACAACAGCGACGTGGACAAGCTGTTCATCCA
GCTGGTGCAGACCTACAACCAGCTGTTCGAGGAAAACCCCATCAACGCCAGCGGCGTGGACGCCAAGGCC
ATCCTGTCTGCCAGACTGAGCAAGAGCAGACGGCTGGAAAATCTGATCGCCCAGCTGCCCGGCGAGAAGA
AGAATGGCCTGTTCGGAAACCTGATTGCCCTGAGCCTGGGCCTGACCCCCAACTTCAAGAGCAACTTCGA
CCTGGCCGAGGATGCCAAACTGCAGCTGAGCAAGGACACCTACGACGACGACCTGGACAACCTGCTGGCC
CAGATCGGCGACCAGTACGCCGACCTGTTTCTGGCCGCCAAGAACCTGTCCGACGCCATCCTGCTGAGCG
ACATCCTGAGAGTGAACACCGAGATCACCAAGGCCCCCCTGAGCGCCTCTATGATCAAGAGATACGACGA
GCACCACCAGGACCTGACCCTGCTGAAAGCTCTCGTGCGGCAGCAGCTGCCTGAGAAGTACAAAGAGATT
TTCTTCGACCAGAGCAAGAACGGCTACGCCGGCTACATTGACGGCGGAGCCAGCCAGGAAGAGTTCTACA
AGTTCATCAAGCCCATCCTGGAAAAGATGGACGGCACCGAGGAACTGCTCGTGAAGCTGAACAGAGAGGA
CCTGCTGCGGAAGCAGCGGACCTTCGACAACGGCAGCATCCCCCACCAGATCCACCTGGGAGAGCTGCAC
GCCATTCTGCGGCGGCAGGAAGATTTTTACCCATTCCTGAAGGACAACCGGGAAAAGATCGAGAAGATCC
TGACCTTCCGCATCCCCTACTACGTGGGCCCTCTGGCCAGGGGAAACAGCAGATTCGCCTGGATGACCAG
AAAGAGCGAGGAAACCATCACCCCCTGGAACTTCGAGGAAGTGGTGGACAAGGGCGCTTCCGCCCAGAGC
TTCATCGAGCGGATGACCAACTTCGATAAGAACCTGCCCAACGAGAAGGTGCTGCCCAAGCACAGCCTGC
TGTACGAGTACTTCACCGTGTATAACGAGCTGACCAAAGTGAAATACGTGACCGAGGGAATGAGAAAGCC
CGCCTTCCTGAGCGGCGAGCAGAAAAAGGCCATCGTGGACCTGCTGTTCAAGACCAACCGGAAAGTGACC
GTGAAGCAGCTGAAAGAGGACTACTTCAAGAAAATCGAGTGCTTCGACTCCGTGGAAATCTCCGGCGTGG
AAGATCGGTTCAACGCCTCCCTGGGCACATACCACGATCTGCTGAAAATTATCAAGGACAAGGACTTCCT
GGACAATGAGGAAAACGAGGACATTCTGGAAGATATCGTGCTGACCCTGACACTGTTTGAGGACAGAGAG
ATGATCGAGGAACGGCTGAAAACCTATGCCCACCTGTTCGACGACAAAGTGATGAAGCAGCTGAAGCGGC
GGAGATACACCGGCTGGGGCAGGCTGAGCCGGAAGCTGATCAACGGCATCCGGGACAAGCAGTCCGGCAA
GACAATCCTGGATTTCCTGAAGTCCGACGGCTTCGCCAACAGAAACTTCATGCAGCTGATCCACGACGAC
AGCCTGACCTTTAAAGAGGACATCCAGAAAGCCCAGGTGTCCGGCCAGGGCGATAGCCTGCACGAGCACA
TTGCCAATCTGGCCGGCAGCCCCGCCATTAAGAAGGGCATCCTGCAGACAGTGAAGGTGGTGGACGAGCT
CGTGAAAGTGATGGGCCGGCACAAGCCCGAGAACATCGTGATCGAAATGGCCAGAGAGAACCAGACCACC
CAGAAGGGACAGAAGAACAGCCGCGAGAGAATGAAGCGGATCGAAGAGGGCATCAAAGAGCTGGGCAGCC
AGATCCTGAAAGAACACCCCGTGGAAAACACCCAGCTGCAGAACGAGAAGCTGTACCTGTACTACCTGCA
GAATGGGCGGGATATGTACGTGGACCAGGAACTGGACATCAACCGGCTGTCCGACTACGATGTGGACCAT
ATCGTGCCTCAGAGCTTTCTGAAGGACGACTCCATCGACAACAAGGTGCTGACCAGAAGCGACAAGAACC
GGGGCAAGAGCGACAACGTGCCCTCCGAAGAGGTCGTGAAGAAGATGAAGAACTACTGGCGGCAGCTGCT
GAACGCCAAGCTGATTACCCAGAGAAAGTTCGACAATCTGACCAAGGCCGAGAGAGGCGGCCTGAGCGAA
CTGGATAAGGCCGGCTTCATCAAGAGACAGCTGGTGGAAACCCGGCAGATCACAAAGCACGTGGCACAGA
TCCTGGACTCCCGGATGAACACTAAGTACGACGAGAATGACAAGCTGATCCGGGAAGTGAAAGTGATCAC
CCTGAAGTCCAAGCTGGTGTCCGATTTCCGGAAGGATTTCCAGTTTTACAAAGTGCGCGAGATCAACAAC
TACCACCACGCCCACGACGCCTACCTGAACGCCGTCGTGGGAACCGCCCTGATCAAAAAGTACCCTAAGC
TGGAAAGCGAGTTCGTGTACGGCGACTACAAGGTGTACGACGTGCGGAAGATGATCGCCAAGAGCGAGCA
GGAAATCGGCAAGGCTACCGCCAAGTACTTCTTCTACAGCAACATCATGAACTTTTTCAAGACCGAGATT
ACCCTGGCCAACGGCGAGATCCGGAAGCGGCCTCTGATCGAGACAAACGGCGAAACCGGGGAGATCGTGT
GGGATAAGGGCCGGGATTTTGCCACCGTGCGGAAAGTGCTGAGCATGCCCCAAGTGAATATCGTGAAAAA
GACCGAGGTGCAGACAGGCGGCTTCAGCAAAGAGTCTATCCTGCCCAAGAGGAACAGCGATAAGCTGATC
GCCAGAAAGAAGGACTGGGACCCTAAGAAGTACGGCGGCTTCGACAGCCCCACCGTGGCCTATTCTGTGC
TGGTGGTGGCCAAAGTGGAAAAGGGCAAGTCCAAGAAACTGAAGAGTGTGAAAGAGCTGCTGGGGATCAC
CATCATGGAAAGAAGCAGCTTCGAGAAGAATCCCATCGACTTTCTGGAAGCCAAGGGCTACAAAGAAGTG
AAAAAGGACCTGATCATCAAGCTGCCTAAGTACTCCCTGTTCGAGCTGGAAAACGGCCGGAAGAGAATGC
TGGCCTCTGCCGGCGAACTGCAGAAGGGAAACGAACTGGCCCTGCCCTCCAAATATGTGAACTTCCTGTA
CCTGGCCAGCCACTATGAGAAGCTGAAGGGCTCCCCCGAGGATAATGAGCAGAAACAGCTGTTTGTGGAA
CAGCACAAGCACTACCTGGACGAGATCATCGAGCAGATCAGCGAGTTCTCCAAGAGAGTGATCCTGGCCG
ACGCTAATCTGGACAAAGTGCTGTCCGCCTACAACAAGCACCGGGATAAGCCCATCAGAGAGCAGGCCGA
GAATATCATCCACCTGTTTACCCTGACCAATCTGGGAGCCCCTGCCGCCTTCAAGTACTTTGACACCACC
ATCGACCGGAAGAGGTACACCAGCACCAAAGAGGTGCTGGACGCCACCCTGATCCACCAGAGCATCACCG
GCCTGTACGAGACACGGATCGACCTGTCTCAGCTGGGAGGCGACAAGCGACCTGCCGCCACAAAGAAGGC
TGGACAGGCTAAGAAGAAGAAAGATTACAAAGACGATGACGATAAGGGATCCGGCGCAACAAACTTCTCT
CTGCTGAAACAAGCCGGAGATGTCGAAGAGAATCCTGGACCGATGGTGAGCAAGGGCGAGGAGAATAACA
TGGCCATCATCAAGGAGTTCATGCGCTTCAAGGTGCGCATGGAGGGCTCCGTGAACGGCCACGAGTTCGA
GATCGAGGGCGAGGGCGAGGGCCGCCCCTACGAGGGCTTTCAGACCGCTAAGCTGAAGGTGACCAAGGGT
GGCCCCCTGCCCTTCGCCTGGGACATCCTGTCCCCTCAGTTCACCTACGGCTCCAAGGCCTACGTGAAGC
ACCCCGCCGACATCCCCGACTACTTCAAGCTGTCCTTCCCCGAGGGCTTCAAGTGGGAGCGCGTGATGAA
CTTCGAGGACGGCGGCGTGGTGACCGTGACCCAGGACTCCTCCCTGCAGGACGGCGAGTTCATCTACAAG
GTGAAGCTGCGCGGCACCAACTTCCCCTCCGACGGCCCCGTAATGCAGAAGAAGACCATGGGCTGGGAGG
CCTCCTCCGAGCGGATGTACCCCGAGGACGGCGCCCTGAAGGGCGAGATCAAGATGAGGCTGAAGCTGAA
GGACGGCGGCCACTACACCTCCGAGGTCAAGACCACCTACAAGGCCAAGAAGCCCGTGCAGCTGCCCGGC
GCCTACATCGTCGGCATCAAGTTGGACATCACCTCCCACAACGAGGACTACACCATCGTGGAACAGTACG
AACGCGCCGAGGGCCGCCACTCCACCGGCGGCATGGACGAGCTGTACAAGGAGGGCAGAGGAAGTCTTCT
AACATGCGGTGACGTGGAGGAGAATCCCGGCCCTACCGAGTACAAGCCCACGGTGCGCCTCGCCACCCGC
GACGACGTCCCCAGGGCCGTACGCACCCTCGCCGCCGCGTTCGCCGACTACCCCGCCACGCGCCACACCG
TCGATCCGGACCGCCACATCGAGCGGGTCACCGAGCTGCAAGAACTCTTCCTCACGCGCGTCGGGCTCGA
CATCGGCAAGGTGTGGGTCGCGGACGACGGCGCCGCGGTGGCGGTCTGGACCACGCCGGAGAGCGTCGAA
GCGGGGGCGGTGTTCGCCGAGATCGGCCCGCGCATGGCCGAGTTGAGCGGTTCCCGGCTGGCCGCGCAGC
AACAGATGGAAGGCCTCCTGGCGCCGCACCGGCCCAAGGAGCCCGCGTGGTTCCTGGCCACCGTCGGAGT
CTCGCCCGACCACCAGGGCAAGGGTCTGGGCAGCGCCGTCGTGCTCCCCGGAGTGGAGGCGGCCGAGCGC
GCCGGGGTGCCCGCCTTCCTGGAGACCTCCGCGCCCCGCAACCTCCCCTTCTACGAGCGGCTCGGCTTCA
CCGTCACCGCCGACGTCGAGGTGCCCGAAGGACCGCGCACCTGGTGCATGACCCGCAAGCCCGGTGCCTG
AACGCGTTAAGTCGACAATCAACCTCTGGATTACAAAATTTGTGAAAGATTGACTGGTATTCTTAACTAT
GTTGCTCCTTTTACGCTATGTGGATACGCTGCTTTAATGCCTTTGTATCATGCTATTGCTTCCCGTATGG
CTTTCATTTTCTCCTCCTTGTATAAATCCTGGTTGCTGTCTCTTTATGAGGAGTTGTGGCCCGTTGTCAG
GCAACGTGGCGTGGTGTGCACTGTGTTTGCTGACGCAACCCCCACTGGTTGGGGCATTGCCACCACCTGT
CAGCTCCTTTCCGGGACTTTCGCTTTCCCCCTCCCTATTGCCACGGCGGAACTCATCGCCGCCTGCCTTG
CCCGCTGCTGGACAGGGGCTCGGCTGTTGGGCACTGACAATTCCGTGGTGTTGTCGGGGAAATCATCGTC
CTTTCCTTGGCTGCTCGCCTGTGTTGCCACCTGGATTCTGCGCGGGACGTCCTTCTGCTACGTCCCTTCG
GCCCTCAATCCAGCGGACCTTCCTTCCCGCGGCCTGCTGCCGGCTCTGCGGCCTCTTCCGCGTCTTCGCC
TTCGCCCTCAGACGAGTCGGATCTCCCTTTGGGCCGCCTCCCCGCGTCGACTTTAAGACCAATGACTTAC
AAGGCAGCTGTAGATCTTAGCCACTTTTTAAAAGAAAAGGGGGGACTGGAAGGGCTAATTCACTCCCAAC
GAAGACAAGATCTGCTTTTTGCTTGTACTGGGTCTCTCTGGTTAGACCAGATCTGAGCCTGGGAGCTCTC
TGGCTAACTAGGGAACCCACTGCTTAAGCCTCAATAAAGCTTGCCTTGAGTGCTTCAAGTAGTGTGTGCC
CGTCTGTTGTGTGACTCTGGTAACTAGAGATCCCTCAGACCCTTTTAGTCAGTGTGGAAAATCTCTAGCA
GGGCCCGTTTAAACCCGCTGATCAGCCTCGACTGTGCCTTCTAGTTGCCAGCCATCTGTTGTTTGCCCCT
CCCCCGTGCCTTCCTTGACCCTGGAAGGTGCCACTCCCACTGTCCTTTCCTAATAAAATGAGGAAATTGC
ATCGCATTGTCTGAGTAGGTGTCATTCTATTCTGGGGGGTGGGGTGGGGCAGGACAGCAAGGGGGAGGAT
TGGGAAGACAATAGCAGGCATGCTGGGGATGCGGTGGGCTCTATGGCTTCTGAGGCGGAAAGAACCAGCT
GGGGCTCTAGGGGGTATCCCC
[124 nt withheld, positions 11922-12045]
C
[91 nt withheld, positions 12047-12137]
A
[49 nt withheld, positions 12139-12187]
CCTTTGACGTTGGAGTCCACGTTCTTT
[37 nt withheld, positions 12215-12251]
ACCCTATCTCGGTCTATTCTTTTGATTTATAAGGGATTTTGCCGATTTCGGCCTATTGGTTAAAAAATGA
GCTGATTTAACAAAAATTTAACGCGAATTAATTCTGTGGAATGTGTGTCAGTTAGGGTGTGGAAAGTCCC
CAGGCTCCCCAGCAGGCAGAAGTATGCAAAGCATGCATCTCAATTAGTCAGCAACCAGGTGTGGAAAGTC
CCCAGGCTCCCCAGCAGGCAGAAGTATGCAAAGCATGCATCTCAATTAGTCAGCAACCATAGTCCCGCCC
CTAACTCCGCCCATCCCGCCCCTAACTCCGCCCAGTTCCGCCCATTCTCCGCCCCATGGCTGACTAATTT
TTTTTATTTATGCAGAGGCCGAGGCCGCCTCTGCCTCTGAGCTATTCCAGAAGTAGTGAGGAGGCTTTTT
TGGAGGCCTAGGCTTTTGCAAAAAGCTCCCGGGAGCTTGTATATCCATTTTCGGATCTGATCAGCACGTG
TTGACAATTAATCATCGGCATAGTATATCGGCATAGTATAATACGACAAGGTGAGGAACTAAACCATGGC
CAAGTTGACCAGTGCCGTTCCGGTGCTCACCGCGCGCGACGTCGCCGGAGCGGTCGAGTTCTGGACCGAC
CGGCTCGGGTTCTCCCGGGACTTCGTGGAGGACGACTTCGCCGGTGTGGTCCGGGACGACGTGACCCTGT
TCATCAGCGCGGTCCAGGACCAGGTGGTGCCGGACAACACCCTGGCCTGGGTGTGGGTGCGCGGCCTGGA
CGAGCTGTACGCCGAGTGGTCGGAGGTCGTGTCCACGAACTTCCGGGACGCCTCCGGGCCGGCCATGACC
GAGATCGGCGAGCAGCCGTGGGGGCGGGAGTTCGCCCTGCGCGACCCGGCCGGCAACTGCGTGCACTTCG
TGGCCGAGGAGCAGGACTGACACGTGCTACGAGATTTCGATTCCACCGCCGCCTTCTATGAAAGGTTGGG
CTTCGGAATCGTTTTCCGGGACGCCGGCTGGATGATCCTCCAGCGCGGGGATCTCATGCTGGAGTTCTTC
GCCCACCCCAACTTGTTTATTGCAGCTTATAATGGTTACAAATAAAGCAATAGCATCACAAATTTCACAA
ATAAAGCATTTTTTTCACTGCATTCTAGTTGTGGTTTGTCCAAACTCATCAATGTATCTTATCATGTCTG
TATACCGTCGACCTCTAGCTAGAGCTTGGCGTAATCATGGTCATAGCTGTTTCCTGTGTGAAATTGTTAT
CCGCTCACAATTCCACACAACATACGAGCCGGAAGCATAAAGTGTAAAGCCTGGGGTGCCTAATGAGTGA
GCTAACTCACATTAATTGCGTTGCGCTCACTGCCCGCTTTCCAGTCGGGAAACCTGTCGTGCCAGCTGCA
TTAATGAATCGGCCAACGCGCGGGGAGAGGCGGTTTGCGTATTGGGCGCTCTTCCGCTTCCTCGCTCACT
GACTCGCTGCGCTCGGTCGTTCGGCTGCGGCGAGCGGTATCAGCTCACTCAAAGGCGGTAATACGGTTAT
CCACAGAATCAGGGGATAACGCAGGAAAGAACATGTGAGCAAAAGGCCAGCAAAAGGCCAGGAACCGTAA
AAAGGCCGCGTTGCTGGCGTTTTTCCATAGGCTCCGCCCCCCTGACGAGCATCACAAAAATCGACGCTCA
AGTCAGAGGTGGCGAAACCCGACAGGACTATAAAGATACCAGGCGTTTCCCCCTGGAAGCTCCCTCGTGC
GCTCTCCTGTTCCGACCCTGCCGCTTACCGGATACCTGTCCGCCTTTCTCCCTTCGGGAAGCGTGGCGCT
TTCTCATAGCTCACGCTGTAGGTATCTCAGTTCGGTGTAGGTCGTTCGCTCCAAGCTGGGCTGTGTGCAC
GAACCCCCCGTTCAGCCCGACCGCTGCGCCTTATCCGGTAACTATCGTCTTGAGTCCAACCCGGTAAGAC
ACGACTTATCGCCACTGGCAGCAGCCACTGGTAACAGGATTAGCAGAGCGAGGTATGTAGGCGGTGCTAC
AGAGTTCTTGAAGTGGTGGCCTAACTACGGCTACACTAGAAGAACAGTATTTGGTATCTGCGCTCTGCTG
AAGCCAGTTACCTTCGGAAAAAGAGTTGGTAGCTCTTGATCCGGCAAACAAACCACCGCTGGTAGCGGTG
GTTTTTTTGTTTGCAAGCAGCAGATTACGCGCAGAAAAAAAGGATCTCAAGAAGATCCTTTGATCTTTTC
TACGGGGTCTGACGCTCAGTGGAACGAAAACTCACGTTAAGGGATTTTGGTCATGAGATTATCAAAAAGG
ATCTTCACCTAGATCCTTTTAAATTAAAAATGAAGTTTTAAATCAATCTAAAGTATATATGAGTAAACTT
GGTCTGACAGTTACCAATGCTTAATCAGTGAGGCACCTATCTCAGCGATCTGTCTATTTCGTTCATCCAT
AGTTGCCTGACTCCCCGTCGTGTAGATAACTACGATACGGGAGGGCTTACCATCTGGCCCCAGTGCTGCA
ATGATACCGCGAGACCCACGCTCACCGGCTCCAGATTTATCAGCAATAAACCAGCCAGCCGGAAGGGCCG
AGCGCAGAAGTGGTCCTGCAACTTTATCCGCCTCCATCCAGTCTATTAATTGTTGCCGGGAAGCTAGAGT
AAGTAGTTCGCCAGTTAATAGTTTGCGCAACGTTGTTGCCATTGCTACAGGCATCGTGGTGTCACGCTCG
TCGTTTGGTATGGCTTCATTCAGCTCCGGTTCCCAACGATCAAGGCGAGTTACATGATCCCCCATGTTGT
GCAAAAAAGCGGTTAGCTCCTTCGGTCCTCCGATCGTTGTCAGAAGTAAGTTGGCCGCAGTGTTATCACT
CATGGTTATGGCAGCACTGCATAATTCTCTTACTGTCATGCCATCCGTAAGATGCTTTTCTGTGACTGGT
GAGTACTCAACCAAGTCATTCTGAGAATAGTGTATGCGGCGACCGAGTTGCTCTTGCCCGGCGTCAATAC
GGGATAATACCGCGCCACATAGCAGAACTTTAAAAGTGCTCATCATTGGAAAACGTTCTTCGGGGCGAAA
ACTCTCAAGGATCTTACCGCTGTTGAGATCCAGTTCGATGTAACCCACTCGTGCACCCAACTGATCTTCA
GCATCTTTTACTTTCACCAGCGTTTCTGGGTGAGCAAAAACAGGAAGGCAAAATGCCGCAAAAAAGGGAA
TAAGGGCGACACGGAAATGTTGAATACTCATACTCTTCCTTTTTCAATATTATTGAAGCATTTATCAGGG
TTATTGTCTCATGAGCGGATACATATTTGAATGTATTTAGAAAAATAAACAAATAGGGGTTCCGCGCACA
TTTCCCCGAAAAGTGCCACCTGAC
